>Addgene plasmid #176484 | PiggyBac-TetO-Lmx1a-t2a-Pitx3-puro | depositor full sequence | sequence record 347838 | PiggyBac-TetO-Lmx1a-t2a-Pitx3-puro sequence 9009 bps
CGGCCAACGCGCGGGGAGAGGCGGTTTGCGTATTGGGCGCTCTTCCGCTTCCTCGCTCACTGACTCGCTG
CGCTCGGTCGTTCGGCTGCGGCGAGCGGTATCAGCTCACTCAAAGGCGGTAATACGGTTATCCACAGAAT
CAGGGGATAACGCAGGAAAGAACATGTGAGCAAAAGGCCAGCAAAAGGCCAGGAACCGTAAAAAGGCCGC
GTTGCTGGCGTTTTTCCATAGGCTCCGCCCCCCTGACGAGCATCACAAAAATCGACGCTCAAGTCAGAGG
TGGCGAAACCCGACAGGACTATAAAGATACCAGGCGTTTCCCCCTGGAAGCTCCCTCGTGCGCTCTCCTG
TTCCGACCCTGCCGCTTACCGGATACCTGTCCGCCTTTCTCCCTTCGGGAAGCGTGGCGCTTTCTCATAG
CTCACGCTGTAGGTATCTCAGTTCGGTGTAGGTCGTTCGCTCCAAGCTGGGCTGTGTGCACGAACCCCCC
GTTCAGCCCGACCGCTGCGCCTTATCCGGTAACTATCGTCTTGAGTCCAACCCGGTAAGACACGACTTAT
CGCCACTGGCAGCAGCCACTGGTAACAGGATTAGCAGAGCGAGGTATGTAGGCGGTGCTACAGAGTTCTT
GAAGTGGTGGCCTAACTACGGCTACACTAGAAGGACAGTATTTGGTATCTGCGCTCTGCTGAAGCCAGTT
ACCTTCGGAAAAAGAGTTGGTAGCTCTTGATCCGGCAAACAAACCACCGCTGGTAGCGGTGGTTTTTTTG
TTTGCAAGCAGCAGATTACGCGCAGAAAAAAAGGATCTCAAGAAGATCCTTTGATCTTTTCTACGGGGTC
TGACGCTCAGTGGAACGAAAACTCACGTTAAGGGATTTTGGTCATGAGATTATCAAAAAGGATCTTCACC
TAGATCCTTTTAAATTAAAAATGAAGTTTTAAATCAATCTAAAGTATATATGAGTAAACTTGGTCTGACA
GTTACCAATGCTTAATCAGTGAGGCACCTATCTCAGCGATCTGTCTATTTCGTTCATCCATAGTTGCCTG
ACTCCCCGTCGTGTAGATAACTACGATACGGGAGGGCTTACCATCTGGCCCCAGTGCTGCAATGATACCG
CGAGACCCACGCTCACCGGCTCCAGATTTATCAGCAATAAACCAGCCAGCCGGAAGGGCCGAGCGCAGAA
GTGGTCCTGCAACTTTATCCGCCTCCATCCAGTCTATTAATTGTTGCCGGGAAGCTAGAGTAAGTAGTTC
GCCAGTTAATAGTTTGCGCAACGTTGTTGCCATTGCTACAGGCATCGTGGTGTCACGCTCGTCGTTTGGT
ATGGCTTCATTCAGCTCCGGTTCCCAACGATCAAGGCGAGTTACATGATCCCCCATGTTGTGCAAAAAAG
CGGTTAGCTCCTTCGGTCCTCCGATCGTTGTCAGAAGTAAGTTGGCCGCAGTGTTATCACTCATGGTTAT
GGCAGCACTGCATAATTCTCTTACTGTCATGCCATCCGTAAGATGCTTTTCTGTGACTGGTGAGTACTCA
ACCAAGTCATTCTGAGAATAGTGTATGCGGCGACCGAGTTGCTCTTGCCCGGCGTCAATACGGGATAATA
CCGCGCCACATAGCAGAACTTTAAAAGTGCTCATCATTGGAAAACGTTCTTCGGGGCGAAAACTCTCAAG
GATCTTACCGCTGTTGAGATCCAGTTCGATGTAACCCACTCGTGCACCCAACTGATCTTCAGCATCTTTT
ACTTTCACCAGCGTTTCTGGGTGAGCAAAAACAGGAAGGCAAAATGCCGCAAAAAAGGGAATAAGGGCGA
CACGGAAATGTTGAATACTCATACTCTTCCTTTTTCAATATTATTGAAGCATTTATCAGGGTTATTGTCT
CATGAGCGGATACATATTTGAATGTATTTAGAAAAATAAACAAATAGGGGTTCCGCGCACATTTCCCCGA
AAAGTGCCACCTAAATTGTAAGCGTTAATATTTTGTTAAAATTCGCGTTAAATTTTTGTTAAATCAGCTC
ATTTTTTAACCAATAGGCCGAAATCGGCAAAATCCCTTATAAATCAAAAGAATAGACCGAGATAGGGT
[37 nt withheld, positions 2099-2135]
AAAGAACGTGGACTCCAACGTCAAAGG
[49 nt withheld, positions 2163-2211]
T
[91 nt withheld, positions 2213-2303]
G
[124 nt withheld, positions 2305-2428]
CCCATTCGCCATTCAGGCTGCGCAACTGTTGGGAAGGGCGATCGGTGCGGGCCTCTTCGCTATTACGCCA
GCTGGCGAAAGGGGGATGTGCTGCAAGGCGATTAAGTTGGGTAACGCCAGGGTTTTCCCAGTCACGACGT
TGTAAAACGACGGCCAGTGAGCGCGCCTCGTTCATTCACGTTTTTGAACCCGTGGAGGACGGGCAGACTC
GCGGTGCAAATGTGTTTTACAGCGTGATGGAGCAGATGAAGATGCTCGACACGCTGCAGAACACGCAGCT
AGATTAACCCTAGAAAGATAATCATATTGTGACGTACGTTAAAGATAATCATGCGTAAAATTGACGCATG
TGTTTTATCGGTCTGTATATCGAGGTTTATTTATTAATTTGAATAGATATTAAGTTTTATTATATTTACA
CTTACATACTAATAATAAATTCAACAAACAATTTATTTATGTTTATTTATTTATTAAAAAAAAACAAAAA
CTCAAAATTTCTTCTATAAAGTAACAAAACTTTTATGAGGGACAGCCCCCCCCCAAAGCCCCCAGGGATG
TAATTACGTCCCTCCCCCGCTAGGGGGCAGCAGCGAGCCGCCCGGGGCTCCGCTCCGGTCCGGCGCTCCC
CCCGCATCCCCGAGCCGGCAGCGTGCGGGGACAGCCCGGGCACGGGGAAGGTGGCACGGGATCGCTTTCC
TCTGAACGCTTCTCGCTGCTCTTTGAGCCTGCAGACACCTGGGGGGATACGGGGAAAAGGCCTCCAAGGC
CACTAGTCTCGAGTTTACCACTCCCTATCAGTGATAGAGAAAAGTGAAAGTCGAGTTTACCACTCCCTAT
CAGTGATAGAGAAAAGTGAAAGTCGAGTTTACCACTCCCTATCAGTGATAGAGAAAAGTGAAAGTCGAGT
TTACCACTCCCTATCAGTGATAGAGAAAAGTGAAAGTCGAGTTTACCACTCCCTATCAGTGATAGAGAAA
AGTGAAAGTCGAGTTTACCACTCCCTATCAGTGATAGAGAAAAGTGAAAGTCGAGTTTACCACTCCCTAT
CAGTGATAGAGAAAAGTGAAAGTCGAGCTCGGTACCCGGGTCGAGTAGGCGTGTACGGTGGGAGGCCTAT
ATAAGCAGAGCTCGTTTAGTGAACCGTCAGATCGCCTGGAGACGCCATCCACGCTGTTTTGACCTCCATA
GAAGACACCGGGACCGATCCAGCCTCCGCGGCCCCGAATTCGAAGACTAGGATCCGCCACCATGCTGGAC
GGCCTAAAGATGGAGGAGAACTTCCAAAGCGCGATCGACACCTCGGCCTCCTTCTCCTCGCTGCTGGGCA
GAGCGGTGAGCCCCAAGTCTGTCTGCGAGGGCTGTCAGCGGGTCATCTTGGACAGGTTTCTGCTGCGGCT
CAACGACAGCTTCTGGCATGAGCAGTGCGTGCAGTGCGCCTCCTGCAAAGAGCCCCTGGAGACCACCTGC
TTCTACCGGGACAAGAAGCTGTACTGCAAGTATGACTACGAGAAGCTGTTTGCTGTTAAATGTGGGGGCT
GCTTCGAGGCCATCGCTCCCAATGAGTTTGTTATGCGGGCCCAGAAGAGTGTATACCACCTGAGCTGCTT
CTGCTGCTGTGTCTGCGAGCGACAGCTTCAGAAGGGTGATGAGTTTGTCCTGAAGGAGGGGCAGCTGCTC
TGCAAAGGGGACTATGAGAAGGAGCGGGAGCTGCTCAGCCTGGTGAGCCCAGCAGCCTCAGACTCAGGTA
AAAGTGATGATGAAGAAAGTCTCTGCAAGTCAGCCCATGGGGCAGGGAAAGGAACTGCTGAGGAAGGCAA
GGACCATAAGCGCCCCAAACGTCCGAGAACCATCTTGACAACTCAACAGAGGCGAGCATTCAAGGCCTCA
TTTGAAGTATCCTCCAAGCCCTGCAGGAAGGTGAGAGAGACTCTGGCTGCAGAGACAGGGCTGAGTGTCC
GTGTCGTCCAGGTGTGGTTCCAAAACCAGAGAGCGAAGATGAAGAAGCTGGCCAGGCGACAGCAGCAGCA
GCAGCAAGATCAGCAGAACACCCAGAGGCTGAGCTCTGCTCAGACAAACGGTGGTGGGAGTGCTGGGATG
GAAGGAATCATGAACCCCTACACGGCTCTGCCCACCCCACAGCAGCTCCTGGCCATCGAGCAGAGTGTCT
ACAGCTCAGATCCCTTCCGACAGGGTCTCACCCCACCCCAGATGCCTGGAGACCACATGCACCCTTATGG
TGCCGAGCCCCTTTTCCATGACCTGGATAGCGACGACACCTCCCTCAGTAACCTGGGTGACTGTTTCCTA
GCAACCTCAGAAGCTGGGCCTCTGCAGTCCAGAGTGGGAAACCCCATTGACCATCTGTACTCCATGCAGA
ATTCTTACTTCACATCTAGATCCATGGCTAGCGGCTCCGGCGAGGGCAGGGGAAGTCTTCTAACATGCGG
GGACGTGGAGGAAAATCCCGGCCCAGCATGCTCTAGAATGGAGTTCGGCCTGCTCAGCGAGGCAGAGGCC
CGGAGCCCTGCCCTGTCGCTGTCAGACGCTGGCACTCCGCACCCCCAGCTCCCAGAGCACGGCTGCAAGG
GCCAGGAGCACAGCGACTCAGAAAAGGCCTCGGCTTCGCTGCCCGGCGGCTCCCCAGAGGACGGTTCGCT
GAAAAAGAAGCAGCGGCGGCAGCGCACGCACTTCACCAGCCAGCAGCTACAGGAGCTAGAGGCGACCTTC
CAGAGGAACCGCTACCCCGACATGAGCACGCGCGAGGAGATCGCCGTGTGGACCAACCTCACCGAGGCCC
GCGTGCGGGTGTGGTTCAAGAACCGGCGCGCCAAATGGCGGAAGCGCGAGCGCAGCCAGCAGGCCGAGCT
ATGCAAAGGCAGCTTCGCGGCGCCGCTCGGGGGGCTGGTGCCGCCCTACGAGGAGGTGTACCCCGGCTAC
TCGTACGGCAACTGGCCGCCCAAGGCTCTTGCCCCGCCGCTCGCCGCCAAGACCTTTCCATTCGCCTTCA
ACTCGGTCAACGTGGGGCCTCTGGCTTCGCAGCCCGTCTTCTCGCCACCCAGCTCCATCGCCGCCTCCAT
GGTGCCCTCCGCCGCGGCTGCCCCGGGCACCGTGCCAGGGCCTGGGGCCCTGCAGGGCCTGGGCGGGGGC
CCCCCCGGGCTGGCTCCGGCCGCCGTGTCCTCCGGGGCCGTGTCCTGCCCTTATGCCTCGGCCGCCGCCG
CCGCCGCGGCTGCCGCCTCTTCCCCCTACGTCTATCGGGACCCGTGTAACTCGAGCCTGGCCAGCCTGCG
GCTCAAAGCCAAACAGCACGCCTCCTTCAGCTACCCCGCTGTGCACGGGCCGCCCCCGGCAGCCAACCTT
AGTCCGTGCCAGTACGCCGTGGAAAGGCCCGTATGATTAATTAAGCTAGCCCTAGGCTAGAGCTCGCTGA
TCAGCCTCGACTGTGCCTTCTAGTTGCCAGCCATCTGTTGTTTGCCCCTCCCCCGTGCCTTCCTTGACCC
TGGAAGGTGCCACTCCCACTGTCCTTTCCTAATAAAATGAGGAAATTGCATCGCATTGTCTGAGTAGGTG
TCATTCTATTCTGGGGGGTGGGGTGGGGCAGGACAGCAAGGGGGAGGATTGGGAAGACAATAGCAGGCAT
GCTGGGGATGCGGTGGGCTCTATGGCTTCTGAGGCGGAAAGAACCAGCTGGGGCTCGACTAGAGCTTGCG
GAACCCTTCGCGGCCGCGAAGGATCTGCGATCGCTCCGGTGCCCGTCAGTGGGCAGAGCGCACATCGCCC
ACAGTCCCCGAGAAGTTGGGGGGAGGGGTCGGCAATTGAACGGGTGCCTAGAGAAGGTGGCGCGGGGTAA
ACTGGGAAAGTGATGTCGTGTACTGGCTCCGCCTTTTTCCCGAGGGTGGGGGAGAACCGTATATAAGTGC
AGTAGTCGCCGTGAACGTTCTTTTTCGCAACGGGTTTGCCGCCAGAACACAGCTGAAGCTTCGAGGGGCT
CGCATCTCTCCTTCACGCGCCCGCCGCCCTACCTGAGGCCGCCATCCACGCCGGTTGAGTCGCGTTCTGC
CGCCTCCCGCCTGTGGTGCCTCCTGAACTGCGTCCGCCGTCTAGGTAAGTTTAAAGCTCAGGTCGAGACC
GGGCCTTTGTCCGGCGCTCCCTTGGAGCCTACCTAGACTCAGCCGGCTCTCCACGCTTTGCCTGACCCTG
CTTGCTCAACTCTACGTCTTTGTTTCGTTTTCTGTTCTGCGCCGTTACAGATCCAAGCTGTGACCGGCGC
CTACGCTAGATGACCGAGTACAAGCCCACGGTGCGCCTCGCCACCCGCGACGACGTCCCCAGGGCCGTAC
GCACCCTCGCCGCCGCGTTCGCCGACTACCCCGCCACGCGCCACACCGTCGATCCGGACCGCCACATCGA
GCGGGTCACCGAGCTGCAAGAACTCTTCCTCACGCGCGTCGGGCTCGACATCGGCAAGGTGTGGGTCGCG
GACGACGGCGCCGCGGTGGCGGTCTGGACCACGCCGGAGAGCGTCGAAGCGGGGGCGGTGTTCGCCGAGA
TCGGCCCGCGCATGGCCGAGTTGAGCGGTTCCCGGCTGGCCGCGCAGCAACAGATGGAAGGCCTCCTGGC
GCCGCACCGGCCCAAGGAGCCCGCGTGGTTCCTGGCCACCGTCGGCGTCTCGCCCGACCACCAGGGCAAG
GGTCTGGGCAGCGCCGTCGTGCTCCCCGGAGTGGAGGCGGCCGAGCGCGCCGGGGTGCCCGCCTTCCTGG
AGACCTCCGCGCCCCGCAACCTCCCCTTCTACGAGCGGCTCGGCTTCACCGTCACCGCCGACGTCGAGGT
GCCCGAAGGACCGCGCACCTGGTGCATGACCCGCAAGCCCGGTGCCTGAGTCGACAATCAACCTCTGGAT
TACAAAATTTGTGAAAGATTGACTGGTATTCTTAACTATGTTGCTCCTTTTACGCTATGTGGATACGCTG
CTTTAATGCCTTTGTATCATGTTAACTTGTTTATTGCAGCTTATAATGGTTACAAATAAAGCAATAGCAT
CACAAATTTCACAAATAAAGCATTTTTTTCACTGCATTCTAGTTGTGGTTTGTCCAAACTCATCAATGTA
TCTTATCATGTCTGGAATTGACTCAAATGATGTCAATTAGTCTATCAGAAGCTATCTGGTCTCCCTTCCG
GGGGACAAGACATCCCTGTTTAATATTTAAACAGCAGTGTTCCCAAACTGGGTTCTTATATCCCTTGCTC
TGGTCAACCAGGTTGCAGGGTTTCCTGTCCTCACAGGAACGAAGTCCCTAAAGAAACAGTGGCAGCCAGG
TTTAGCCCCGGAATTGACTGGATTCCTTTTTTAGGGCCCATTGGTATGGCTTTTTCCCCGTATCCCCCCA
GGTGTCTGCAGGCTCAAAGAGCAGCGAGAAGCGTTCAGAGGAAAGCGATCCCGTGCCACCTTCCCCGTGC
CCGGGCTGTCCCCGCACGCTGCCGGCTCGGGGATGCGGGGGGAGCGCCGGACCGGAGCGGAGCCCCGGGC
GGCTCGCTGCTGCCCCCTAGCGGGGGAGGGACGTAATTACATCCCTGGGGGCTTTGGGGGGGGGCTGTCC
CTGATATCTATAACAAGAAAATATATATATAATAAGTTATCACGTAAGTAGAACATGAAATAACAATATA
ATTATCGTATGAGTTAAATCTTAAAAGTCACGTAAAAGATAATCATGCGTCATTTTGACTCACGCGGTCG
TTATAGTTCAAAATCAGTGACACTTACCGCATTGACAAGCACGCCTCACGGGAGCTCCAAGCGGCGACTG
AGATGTCCTAAATGCACAGCGACGGATTCGCGCTATTTAGAAAGAGAGAGCAATATTTCAAGAATGCATG
CGTCAATTTTACGCAGACTATCTTTCTAGGGTTAATCTAGCTGCATCAGGATCATATCGTCGGGTCTTTT
TTCCGGCTCAGTCATCGCCCAAGCTGGCGCTATCTGGGCATCGGGGAGGAAGAAGCCCGTGCCTTTTCCC
GCGAGGTTGAAGCGGCATGGAAAGAGTTTGCCGAGGATGACTGCTGCTGCATTGACGTTGAGCGAAAACG
CACGTTTACCATGATGATTCGGGAAGGTGTGGCCATGCACGCCTTTAACGGTGAACTGTTCGTTCAGGCC
ACCTGGGATACCAGTTCGTCGCGGCTTTTCCGGACACAGTTCCGGATGGTCAGCCCGAAGCGCATCAGCA
ACCCGAACAATACCGGCGACAGCCGGAACTGCCGTGCCGGTGTGCAGATTAATGACAGCGGTGCGGCGCT
GGGATATTACGTCAGCGAGGACGGGTATCCTGGCTGGATGCCGCAGAAATGGACATGGATACCCCGTGAG
TTACCCGGCGGGCGCGCTTGGCGTAATCATGGTCATAGCTGTTTCCTGTGTGAAATTGTTATCCGCTCAC
AATTCCACACAACATACGAGCCGGAAGCATAAAGTGTAAAGCCTGGGGTGCCTAATGAGTGAGCTAACTC
ACATTAATTGCGTTGCGCTCACTGCCCGCTTTCCAGTCGGGAAACCTGTCGTGCCAGCTGCATTAATGAA
T
Features (pLannotate 1.2.2; 25 found; start..end, strand, type, name):
    223..811     -  rep_origin     ori: high-copy-number ColE1/pMB1/pBR322/pUC origin of replication
    982..1842    -  CDS            AmpR: β-lactamase; bla; confers resistance to ampicillin, carbenicillin, and related antibiotics
   1843..1947    -  promoter       AmpR promoter: bla
   2000..2428    -  rep_origin     f1 ori (sequence partly withheld): f1 bacteriophage origin of replication; arrow indicates direction of (+) strand synthesis
   2433..2588    -  CDS            lacZα (fragment): LacZα fragment of β-galactosidase; lacZ fragment
   2590..2709    +  CDS            B (fragment): PORTL_LAMBD - Experimental evidence at protein level: Swiss-Prot protein existence level 1. Forms the portal vertex of the capsid (PubMed:6228056, PubMed:6232391). This portal plays critical roles in head assembly, genome packaging, neck/tail attachment, and genome ejection (Probable). The portal protein multimerizes as a single ring-shaped homododecamer arranged around a central channel (PubMed:6232391). Binds to the terminase subunits to form the packaging machine (PubMed:7799432). From Escherichia phage lambda (Bacteriophage lambda).
   3220..3490    +  protein_bind   tetracycline response element: contains seven copies of the tetracycline operator tetO tetracycline repressor TetR
   3501..3518    +  misc_feature   MCS (fragment): pUC18/19 multiple cloning site
   3523..3560    +  promoter       minimal CMV promoter: human cytomegalovirus (CMV) immediate early promoter
   3680..4825    +  CDS            LMX1A: LMX1A_HUMAN - Experimental evidence at protein level: Swiss-Prot protein existence level 1. Acts as a transcriptional activator by binding to an A/T-rich sequence, the FLAT element, in the insulin gene promoter. Required for development of the roof plate and, in turn, for specification of dorsal cell fates in the CNS and developing vertebrae (By similarity). From Homo sapiens (Human).
   4850..4902    +  CDS            T2A (fragment): 2A peptide from Thosea asigna virus capsid protein Eukaryotic ribosomes fail to insert a peptide bond between the Gly and Pro residues, yielding separate polypeptides.
   4916..5821    +  CDS            PITX3: PITX3_HUMAN - Also known as PTX3. Experimental evidence at protein level: Swiss-Prot protein existence level 1. Transcriptional regulator which is important for the differentiation and maintenance of meso-diencephalic dopaminergic (mdDA) neurons during development. In addition to its importance during development, it also has roles in the long-term survival and maintenance of the mdDA neurons. Activates NR4A2/NURR1-mediated transcription of genes such as SLC6A3, SLC18A2, TH and DRD2 which are essential for development of mdDA neurons. Acts by decreasing the interaction of NR4A2/NURR1 with the
   5869..6093    +  polyA_signal   bGH poly(A) signal: bovine growth hormone polyadenylation signal
   6097..6118    +  promoter       SV40 promoter (fragment): SV40 enhancer and early promoter
   6189..6400    +  promoter       EF-1α core promoter: core promoter for human elongation factor EF-1α
   6413..6681    +  LTR            5' LTR (truncated): truncated 5' long terminal repeat (LTR) from human T-cell leukemia virus (HTLV) type 1
   6708..7307    +  CDS            PuroR: puromycin N-acetyltransferase; pac from Streptomyces alboniger; confers resistance to puromycin
   7314..7419    +  misc_feature   WPRE (fragment): woodchuck hepatitis virus posttranscriptional regulatory element
   7422..7543    +  polyA_signal   SV40 poly(A) signal: SV40 polyadenylation signal
   7561..7652    +  ncRNA          G-CSF SLDE: Accession: RF00183 - G-CSF factor stem-loop destabilising element (SLDE)
   8349..8816    +  CDS            B (fragment): PORTL_LAMBD - Experimental evidence at protein level: Swiss-Prot protein existence level 1. Forms the portal vertex of the capsid (PubMed:6228056, PubMed:6232391). This portal plays critical roles in head assembly, genome packaging, neck/tail attachment, and genome ejection (Probable). The portal protein multimerizes as a single ring-shaped homododecamer arranged around a central channel (PubMed:6232391). Binds to the terminase subunits to form the packaging machine (PubMed:7799432). From Escherichia phage lambda (Bacteriophage lambda).
   8854..8870    -  protein_bind   lac operator: The lac repressor binds to the lac operator to inhibit transcription in E. coli. This inhibition can be relieved by adding lactose or isopropyl-β-D-thiogalactopyranoside (IPTG). lac repressor encoded by lacI
   8878..8908    -  promoter       lac promoter: promoter for the E. coli lac operon
   8923..8944    -  protein_bind   CAP binding site: CAP binding activates transcription in the presence of cAMP. E. coli catabolite activator protein
   8957..40      -  CDS            lacI (fragment) (across the origin): lac repressor; lacI; The lac repressor binds to the lac operator to inhibit transcription in E. coli. This inhibition can be relieved by adding lactose or isopropyl-β-D-thiogalactopyranoside (IPTG).
