>Addgene plasmid #176484 | PiggyBac-TetO-Lmx1a-t2a-Pitx3-puro | addgene full sequence | sequence record 356780 | Addgene NGS Result
CGAAAGGGGGATGTGCTGCAAGGCGATTAAGTTGGGTAACGCCAGGGTTTTCCCAGTCACGACGTTGTAA
AACGACGGCCAGTGAGCGCGCCTCGTTCATTCACGTTTTTGAACCCGTGGAGGACGGGCAGACTCGCGGT
GCAAATGTGTTTTACAGCGTGATGGAGCAGATGAAGATGCTCGACACGCTGCAGAACACGCAGCTAGATT
AACCCTAGAAAGATAATCATATTGTGACGTACGTTAAAGATAATCATGTGTAAAATTGACGCATGTGTTT
TATCGGTCTGTATATCGAGGTTTATTTATTAATTTGAATAGATATTAAGTTTTATTATATTTACACTTAC
ATACTAATAATAAATTCAACAAACAATTTATTTATGTTTATTTATTTATTAAAAAAAACAAAAACTCAAA
ATTTCTTCTATAAAGTAACAAAACTTTTATGAGGGACAGCCCCCCCCCAAAGCCCCCAGGGATGTAATTA
CGTCCCTCCCCCGCTAGGGGGCAGCAGCGAGCCGCCCGGGGCTCCGCTCCGGTCCGGCGCTCCCCCCGCA
TCCCCGAGCCGGCAGCGTGCGGGGACAGCCCGGGCACGGGGAAGGTGGCACGGGATCGCTTTCCTCTGAA
CGCTTCTCGCTGCTCTTTGAGCCTGCAGACACCTGGGGGGATACGGGGAAAAGGCCTCCACGGCCACTAG
TCTCGAGTTTACCACTCCCTATCAGTGATAGAGAAAAGTGAAAGTCGAGTTTACCACTCCCTATCAGTGA
TAGAGAAAAGTGAAAGTCGAGTTTACCACTCCCTATCAGTGATAGAGAAAAGTGAAAGTCGAGTTTACCA
CTCCCTATCAGTGATAGAGAAAAGTGAAAGTCGAGTTTACCACTCCCTATCAGTGATAGAGAAAAGTGAA
AGTCGAGTTTACCACTCCCTATCAGTGATAGAGAAAAGTGAAAGTCGAGTTTACCACTCCCTATCAGTGA
TAGAGAAAAGTGAAAGTCGAGCTCGGTACCCGGGTCGAGGTAGGCGTGTACGGTGGGAGGCCTATATAAG
CAGAGCTCGTTTAGTGAACCGTCAGATCGCCTGGAGACGCCATCCACGCTGTTTTGACCTCCATAGAAGA
CACCGGGACCGATCCAGCCTCCGCGGCCCCGAATTCGAAGACTAGGATCCGCCACCATGCTGGACGGCCT
AAAGATGGAGGAGAACTTCCAAAGCGCGATCGACACCTCGGCCTCCTTCTCCTCGCTGCTGGGCAGAGCG
GTGAGCCCCAAGTCTGTCTGCGAGGGCTGTCAGCGGGTCATCTTGGACAGGTTTCTGCTGCGGCTCAACG
ACAGCTTCTGGCATGAGCAGTGCGTGCAGTGCGCCTCCTGCAAAGAGCCCCTGGAGACCACCTGCTTCTA
CCGGGACAAGAAGCTGTACTGCAAGTATGACTACGAGAAGCTGTTTGCTGTTAAATGTGGGGGCTGCTTC
GAGGCCATCGCTCCCAATGAGTTTGTTATGCGGGCCCAGAAGAGTGTATACCACCTGAGCTGCTTCTGCT
GCTGTGTCTGCGAGCGACAGCTTCAGAAGGGTGATGAGTTTGTCCTGAAGGAGGGGCAGCTGCTCTGCAA
AGGGGACTATGAGAAGGAGCGGGAGCTGCTCAGCCTGGTGAGCCCAGCAGCCTCAGACTCAGGTAAAAGT
GATGATGAAGAAAGTCTCTGCAAGTCAGCCCATGGGGCAGGGAAAGGAACTGCTGAGGAAGGCAAGGACC
ATAAGCGCCCCAAACGTCCGAGAACCATCTTGACAACTCAACAGAGGCGAGCATTCAAGGCCTCATTTGA
AGTATCCTCCAAGCCCTGCAGGAAGGTGAGAGAGACTCTGGCTGCAGAGACAGGGCTGAGTGTCCGTGTC
GTCCAGGTGTGGTTCCAAAACCAGAGAGCGAAGATGAAGAAGCTGGCCAGGCGACAGCAGCAGCAGCAGC
AAGATCAGCAGAACACCCAGAGGCTGAGCTCTGCTCAGACAAACGGTGGTGGGAGTGCTGGGATGGAAGG
AATCATGAACCCCTACACGGCTCTGCCCACCCCACAGCAGCTCCTGGCCATCGAGCAGAGTGTCTACAGC
TCAGATCCCTTCCGACAGGGTCTCACCCCACCCCAGATGCCTGGAGACCACATGCACCCTTATGGTGCCG
AGCCCCTTTTCCATGACCTGGATAGCGACGACACCTCCCTCAGTAACCTGGGTGACTGTTTCCTAGCAAC
CTCAGAAGCTGGGCCTCTGCAGTCCAGAGTGGGAAACCCCATTGACCATCTGTACTCCATGCAGAATTCT
TACTTCACATCTAGATCCATGGCTAGCGGCTCCGGCGAGGGCAGGGGAAGTCTTCTAACATGCGGGGACG
TGGAGGAAAATCCCGGCCCAGCATGCTCTAGAGCCACCATGGAGTTTGGGCTGCTCAGCGAGGCAGAGGC
CCGGAGCCCTGCCCTGTCGCTGTCAGACGCTGGCACTCCGCACCCCCAGCTCCCAGAGCACGGCTGCAAG
GGCCAGGAGCACAGCGACTCAGAAAAGGCCTCGGCTTCGCTGCCCGGCGGCTCCCCAGAGGACGGTTCGC
TGAAAAAGAAGCAGCGGCGGCAGCGCACGCACTTCACCAGCCAGCAGCTACAGGAGCTAGAGGCGACCTT
CCAGAGGAACCGCTACCCCGACATGAGCACGCGCGAGGAGATTGCCGTGTGGACCAACCTCACCGAGGCC
CGCGTGCGGGTGTGGTTCAAGAACCGGCGCGCCAAATGGCGGAAGCGCGAGCGCAGCCAGCAGGCCGAGC
TATGCAAAGGCAGCTTCGCGGCGCCGCTCGGGGGGCTGGTGCCGCCCTACGAGGAGGTGTACCCCGGCTA
CTCGTACGGCAACTGGCCGCCCAAGGCTCTTGCCCCGCCGCTCGCCGCCAAGACCTTTCCATTCGCCTTC
AACTCGGTCAACGTGGGGCCTCTGGCTTCGCAGCCCGTCTTCTCGCCACCCAGCTCCATCGCCGCCTCCA
TGGTGCCCTCCGCCGCGGCTGCCCCGGGCACCGTGCCAGGGCCTGGGGCCCTGCAGGGCCTGGGCGGGGG
CCCCCCCGGGCTGGCTCCGGCCGCCGTGTCCTCCGGGGCCGTGTCCTGCCCTTATGCCTCGGCCGCCGCC
GCCGCCGCGGCTGCCGCCTCTTCCCCCTACGTCTATCGGGACCCGTGTAACTCGAGCCTGGCCAGCCTGC
GGCTCAAAGCCAAACAGCACGCCTCCTTCAGCTACCCCGCTGTGCACGGGCCGCCCCCGGCAGCCAACCT
TAGTCCGTGCCAGTACGCCGTGGAACGGCCGGTGTGATTAATTAAGCTAGCCCTAGGCTAGAGCTCGCTG
ATCAGCCTCGACTGTGCCTTCTAGTTGCCAGCCATCTGTTGTTTGCCCCTCCCCCGTGCCTTCCTTGACC
CTGGAAGGTGCCACTCCCACTGTCCTTTCCTAATAAAATGAGGAAATTGCATCGCATTGTCTGAGTAGGT
GTCATTCTATTCTGGGGGGTGGGGTGGGGCAGGACAGCAAGGGGGAGGATTGGGAAGACAATAGCAGGCA
TGCTGGGGATGCGGTGGGCTCTATGGCTTCTGAGGCGGAAAGAACCAGCTGGGGCTCGACTAGAGCTTGC
GGAACCCTTCGCGGCCGCGAAGGATCTGCGATCGCTCCGGTGCCCGTCAGTGGGCAGAGCGCACATCGCC
CACAGTCCCCGAGAAGTTGGGGGGAGGGGTCGGCAATTGAACGGGTGCCTAGAGAAGGTGGCGCGGGGTA
AACTGGGAAAGTGATGTCGTGTACTGGCTCCGCCTTTTTCCCGAGGGTGGGGGAGAACCGTATATAAGTG
CAGTAGTCGCCGTGAACGTTCTTTTTCGCAACGGGTTTGCCGCCAGAACACAGCTGAAGCTTCGAGGGGC
TCGCATCTCTCCTTCACGCGCCCGCCGCCCTACCTGAGGCCGCCATCCACGCCGGTTGAGTCGCGTTCTG
CCGCCTCCCGCCTGTGGTGCCTCCTGAACTGCGTCCGCCGTCTAGGTAAGTTTAAAGCTCAGGTCGAGAC
CGGGCCTTTGTCCGGCGCTCCCTTGGAGCCTACCTAGACTCAGCCGGCTCTCCACGCTTTGCCTGACCCT
GCTTGCTCAACTCTACGTCTTTGTTTCGTTTTCTGTTCTGCGCCGTTACAGATCCAAGCTGTGACCGGCG
CCTACGCTAGATGACCGAGTACAAGCCCACGGTGCGCCTCGCCACCCGCGACGACGTCCCCAGGGCCGTA
CGCACCCTCGCCGCCGCGTTCGCCGACTACCCCGCCACGCGCCACACCGTCGATCCGGACCGCCACATCG
AGCGGGTCACCGAGCTGCAAGAACTCTTCCTCACGCGCGTCGGGCTCGACATCGGCAAGGTGTGGGTCGC
GGACGACGGCGCCGCGGTGGCGGTCTGGACCACGCCGGAGAGCGTCGAAGCGGGGGCGGTGTTCGCCGAG
ATCGGCCCGCGCATGGCCGAGTTGAGCGGTTCCCGGCTGGCCGCGCAGCAACAGATGGAAGGCCTCCTGG
CGCCGCACCGGCCCAAGGAGCCCGCGTGGTTCCTGGCCACCGTCGGCGTCTCGCCCGACCACCAGGGCAA
GGGTCTGGGCAGCGCCGTCGTGCTCCCCGGAGTGGAGGCGGCCGAGCGCGCCGGGGTGCCCGCCTTCCTG
GAGACCTCCGCGCCCCGCAACCTCCCCTTCTACGAGCGGCTCGGCTTCACCGTCACCGCCGACGTCGAGG
TGCCCGAAGGACCGCGCACCTGGTGCATGACCCGCAAGCCCGGTGCCTGAGTCGACAATCAACCTCTGGA
TTACAAAATTTGTGAAAGATTGACTGGTATTCTTAACTATGTTGCTCCTTTTACGCTATGTGGATACGCT
GCTTTAATGCCTTTGTATCATGCGTTAACTAAACTTGTTTATTGCAGCTTATAATGGTTACAAATAAAGC
AATAGCATCACAAATTTCACAAATAAAGCATTTTTTTCACTGCATTCTAGTTGTGGTTTGTCCAAACTCA
TCAATGTATCTTATCATGTCTGGAATTGACTCAAATGATGTCAATTAGTCTATCAGAAGCTCATCTGGTC
TCCCTTCCGGGGGACAAGACATCCCTGTTTAATATTTAAACAGCAGTGTTCCCAAACTGGGTTCTTATAT
CCCTTGCTCTGGTCAACCAGGTTGCAGGGTTTCCTGTCCTCACAGGAACGAAGTCCCTAAAGAAACAGTG
GCAGCCAGGTTTAGCCCCGGAATTGACTGGATTCCTTTTTTAGGGCCCATTGGTATGGCTTTTTCCCCGT
ATCCCCCCAGGTGTCTGCAGGCTCAAAGAGCAGCGAGAAGCGTTCAGAGGAAAGCGATCCCGTGCCACCT
TCCCCGTGCCCGGGCTGTCCCCGCACGCTGCCGGCTCGGGGATGCGGGGGGAGCGCCGGACCGGAGCGGA
GCCCCGGGCGGCTCGCTGCTGCCCCCTAGCGGGGGAGGGACGTAATTACATCCCTGGGGGCTTTGGGGGG
GGGCTGTCCCTGATATCTATAACAAGAAAATATATATATAATAAGTTATCACGTAAGTAGAACATGAAAT
AACAATATAATTATCGTATGAGTTAAATCTTAAAAGTCACGTAAAAGATAATCATGCGTCATTTTGACTC
ACGCGGTCGTTATAGTTCAAAATCAGTGACACTTACCGCATTGACAAGCACGCCTCACGGGAGCTCCAAG
CGGCGACTGAGATGTCCTAAATGCACAGCGACGGATTCGCGCTATTTAGAAAGAGAGAGCAATATTTCAA
GAATGCATGCGTCAATTTTACGCAGACTATCTTTCTAGGGTTAATCTAGCTGCATCAGGATCATATCGTC
GGGTCTTTTTTCCGGCTCAGTCATCGCCCAAGCTGGCGCTATCTGGGCATCGGGGAGGAAGAAGCCCGTG
CCTTTTCCCGCGAGGTTGAAGCGGCATGGAAAGAGTTTGCCGAGGATGACTGCTGCTGCATTGACGTTGA
GCGAAAACGCACGTTTACCATGATGATTCGGGAAGGTGTGGCCATGCACGCCTTTAACGGTGAACTGTTC
GTTCAGGCCACCTGGGATACCAGTTCGTCGCGGCTTTTCCGGACACAGTTCCGGATGGTCAGCCCGAAGC
GCATCAGCAACCCGAACAATACCGGCGACAGCCGGAACTGCCGTGCCGGTGTGCAGATTAATGACAGCGG
TGCGGCGCTGGGATATTACGTCAGCGAGGACGGGTATCCTGGCTGGATGCCGCAGAAATGGACATGGATA
CCCCGTGAGTTACCCGGCGGGCGCGCTTGGCGTAATCATGGTCATAGCTGTTTCCTGTGTGAAATTGTTA
TCCGCTCACAATTCCACACAACATACGAGCCGGAAGCATAAAGTGTAAAGCCTGGGGTGCCTAATGAGTG
AGCTAACTCACATTAATTGCGTTGCGCTCACTGCCCGCTTTCCAGTCGGGAAACCTGTCGTGCCAGCTGC
ATTAATGAATCGGCCAACGCGCGGGGAGAGGCGGTTTGCGTATTGGGCGCTCTTCCGCTTCCTCGCTCAC
TGACTCGCTGCGCTCGGTCGTTCGGCTGCGGCGAGCGGTATCAGCTCACTCAAAGGCGGTAATACGGTTA
TCCACAGAATCAGGGGATAACGCAGGAAAGAACATGTGAGCAAAAGGCCAGCAAAAGGCCAGGAACCGTA
AAAAGGCCGCGTTGCTGGCGTTTTTCCATAGGCTCCGCCCCCCTGACGAGCATCACAAAAATCGACGCTC
AAGTCAGAGGTGGCGAAACCCGACAGGACTATAAAGATACCAGGCGTTTCCCCCTGGAAGCTCCCTCGTG
CGCTCTCCTGTTCCGACCCTGCCGCTTACCGGATACCTGTCCGCCTTTCTCCCTTCGGGAAGCGTGGCGC
TTTCTCATAGCTCACGCTGTAGGTATCTCAGTTCGGTGTAGGTCGTTCGCTCCAAGCTGGGCTGTGTGCA
CGAACCCCCCGTTCAGCCCGACCGCTGCGCCTTATCCGGTAACTATCGTCTTGAGTCCAACCCGGTAAGA
CACGACTTATCGCCACTGGCAGCAGCCACTGGTAACAGGATTAGCAGAGCGAGGTATGTAGGCGGTGCTA
CAGAGTTCTTGAAGTGGTGGCCTAACTACGGCTACACTAGAAGAACAGTATTTGGTATCTGCGCTCTGCT
GAAGCCAGTTACCTTCGGAAAAAGAGTTGGTAGCTCTTGATCCGGCAAACAAACCACCGCTGGTAGCGGT
GGTTTTTTTGTTTGCAAGCAGCAGATTACGCGCAGAAAAAAAGGATCTCAAGAAGATCCTTTGATCTTTT
CTACGGGGTCTGACGCTCAGTGGAACGAAAACTCACGTTAAGGGATTTTGGTCATGAGATTATCAAAAAG
GATCTTCACCTAGATCCTTTTAAATTAAAAATGAAGTTTTAAATCAATCTAAAGTATATATGAGTAAACT
TGGTCTGACAGTTACCAATGCTTAATCAGTGAGGCACCTATCTCAGCGATCTGTCTATTTCGTTCATCCA
TAGTTGCCTGACTCCCCGTCGTGTAGATAACTACGATACGGGAGGGCTTACCATCTGGCCCCAGTGCTGC
AATGATACCGCGAGACCCACGCTCACCGGCTCCAGATTTATCAGCAATAAACCAGCCAGCCGGAAGGGCC
GAGCGCAGAAGTGGTCCTGCAACTTTATCCGCCTCCATCCAGTCTATTAATTGTTGCCGGGAAGCTAGAG
TAAGTAGTTCGCCAGTTAATAGTTTGCGCAACGTTGTTGCCATTGCTACAGGCATCGTGGTGTCACGCTC
GTCGTTTGGTATGGCTTCATTCAGCTCCGGTTCCCAACGATCAAGGCGAGTTACATGATCCCCCATGTTG
TGCAAAAAAGCGGTTAGCTCCTTCGGTCCTCCGATCGTTGTCAGAAGTAAGTTGGCCGCAGTGTTATCAC
TCATGGTTATGGCAGCACTGCATAATTCTCTTACTGTCATGCCATCCGTAAGATGCTTTTCTGTGACTGG
TGAGTACTCAACCAAGTCATTCTGAGAATAGTGTATGCGGCGACCGAGTTGCTCTTGCCCGGCGTCAATA
CGGGATAATACCGCGCCACATAGCAGAACTTTAAAAGTGCTCATCATTGGAAAACGTTCTTCGGGGCGAA
AACTCTCAAGGATCTTACCGCTGTTGAGATCCAGTTCGATGTAACCCACTCGTGCACCCAACTGATCTTC
AGCATCTTTTACTTTCACCAGCGTTTCTGGGTGAGCAAAAACAGGAAGGCAAAATGCCGCAAAAAAGGGA
ATAAGGGCGACACGGAAATGTTGAATACTCATACTCTTCCTTTTTCAATATTATTGAAGCATTTATCAGG
GTTATTGTCTCATGAGCGGATACATATTTGAATGTATTTAGAAAAATAAACAAATAGGGGTTCCGCGCAC
ATTTCCCCGAAAAGTGCCACCTAAATTGTAAGCGTTAATATTTTGTTAAAATTCGCGTTAAATTTTTGTT
AAATCAGCTCATTTTTTAACCAATAGGCCGAAATCGGCAAAATCCCTTATAAATCAAAAGAATAGACCGA
GATAGGGT
[37 nt withheld, positions 8619-8655]
AAAGAACGTGGACTCCAACGTCAAAGG
[49 nt withheld, positions 8683-8731]
T
[91 nt withheld, positions 8733-8823]
G
[124 nt withheld, positions 8825-8948]
CCCATTCGCCATTCAGGCTGCGCAACTGTTGGGAAGGGCGATCGGTGCGGGCCTCTTCGCTATTACGCCA
GCTGG
Features (pLannotate 1.2.2; 25 found; start..end, strand, type, name):
     87..206     +  CDS            B (fragment): PORTL_LAMBD - Experimental evidence at protein level: Swiss-Prot protein existence level 1. Forms the portal vertex of the capsid (PubMed:6228056, PubMed:6232391). This portal plays critical roles in head assembly, genome packaging, neck/tail attachment, and genome ejection (Probable). The portal protein multimerizes as a single ring-shaped homododecamer arranged around a central channel (PubMed:6232391). Binds to the terminase subunits to form the packaging machine (PubMed:7799432). From Escherichia phage lambda (Bacteriophage lambda).
    716..986     +  protein_bind   tetracycline response element: contains seven copies of the tetracycline operator tetO tetracycline repressor TetR
    997..1014    +  misc_feature   MCS (fragment): pUC18/19 multiple cloning site
   1019..1057    +  promoter       minimal CMV promoter: human cytomegalovirus (CMV) immediate early promoter
   1177..2322    +  CDS            LMX1A: LMX1A_HUMAN - Experimental evidence at protein level: Swiss-Prot protein existence level 1. Acts as a transcriptional activator by binding to an A/T-rich sequence, the FLAT element, in the insulin gene promoter. Required for development of the roof plate and, in turn, for specification of dorsal cell fates in the CNS and developing vertebrae (By similarity). From Homo sapiens (Human).
   2347..2399    +  CDS            T2A (fragment): 2A peptide from Thosea asigna virus capsid protein Eukaryotic ribosomes fail to insert a peptide bond between the Gly and Pro residues, yielding separate polypeptides.
   2419..3324    +  CDS            PITX3: PITX3_HUMAN - Also known as PTX3. Experimental evidence at protein level: Swiss-Prot protein existence level 1. Transcriptional regulator which is important for the differentiation and maintenance of meso-diencephalic dopaminergic (mdDA) neurons during development. In addition to its importance during development, it also has roles in the long-term survival and maintenance of the mdDA neurons. Activates NR4A2/NURR1-mediated transcription of genes such as SLC6A3, SLC18A2, TH and DRD2 which are essential for development of mdDA neurons. Acts by decreasing the interaction of NR4A2/NURR1 with the
   3372..3596    +  polyA_signal   bGH poly(A) signal: bovine growth hormone polyadenylation signal
   3600..3621    +  promoter       SV40 promoter (fragment): SV40 enhancer and early promoter
   3692..3903    +  promoter       EF-1α core promoter: core promoter for human elongation factor EF-1α
   3916..4184    +  LTR            5' LTR (truncated): truncated 5' long terminal repeat (LTR) from human T-cell leukemia virus (HTLV) type 1
   4211..4810    +  CDS            PuroR: puromycin N-acetyltransferase; pac from Streptomyces alboniger; confers resistance to puromycin
   4817..4923    +  misc_feature   WPRE (fragment): woodchuck hepatitis virus posttranscriptional regulatory element
   4932..5053    +  polyA_signal   SV40 poly(A) signal: SV40 polyadenylation signal
   5071..5163    +  ncRNA          G-CSF SLDE: Accession: RF00183 - G-CSF factor stem-loop destabilising element (SLDE)
   5860..6327    +  CDS            B (fragment): PORTL_LAMBD - Experimental evidence at protein level: Swiss-Prot protein existence level 1. Forms the portal vertex of the capsid (PubMed:6228056, PubMed:6232391). This portal plays critical roles in head assembly, genome packaging, neck/tail attachment, and genome ejection (Probable). The portal protein multimerizes as a single ring-shaped homododecamer arranged around a central channel (PubMed:6232391). Binds to the terminase subunits to form the packaging machine (PubMed:7799432). From Escherichia phage lambda (Bacteriophage lambda).
   6365..6381    -  protein_bind   lac operator: The lac repressor binds to the lac operator to inhibit transcription in E. coli. This inhibition can be relieved by adding lactose or isopropyl-β-D-thiogalactopyranoside (IPTG). lac repressor encoded by lacI
   6389..6419    -  promoter       lac promoter: promoter for the E. coli lac operon
   6434..6455    -  protein_bind   CAP binding site: CAP binding activates transcription in the presence of cAMP. E. coli catabolite activator protein
   6468..6560    -  CDS            lacI (fragment): lac repressor; lacI; The lac repressor binds to the lac operator to inhibit transcription in E. coli. This inhibition can be relieved by adding lactose or isopropyl-β-D-thiogalactopyranoside (IPTG).
   6743..7331    -  rep_origin     ori: high-copy-number ColE1/pMB1/pBR322/pUC origin of replication
   7502..8362    -  CDS            AmpR: β-lactamase; bla; confers resistance to ampicillin, carbenicillin, and related antibiotics
   8363..8467    -  promoter       AmpR promoter: bla
   8520..8948    -  rep_origin     f1 ori (sequence partly withheld): f1 bacteriophage origin of replication; arrow indicates direction of (+) strand synthesis
   8953..85      -  CDS            lacZα (fragment) (across the origin): LacZα fragment of β-galactosidase; lacZ fragment
