[The description below was written by a language model from this plasmid's Addgene catalogue record and pLannotate feature annotations shown in this document.]
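Description:
PiggyBac-TetO-Lmx1a-t2a-Pitx3-puro is a mammalian expression plasmid of about 9 kb, built on a PiggyBac transposon backbone for stable, doxycycline-regulated expression of two midbrain transcription factors. It is propagated in E. coli through a high-copy ColE1/pUC-type origin with ampicillin resistance. The backbone also carries an f1 origin and remnants of a lac promoter/lacZα cloning region. The annotation software did not label the PiggyBac terminal repeats. The vector name and backbone field indicate that the mammalian cassettes are meant to be mobilised into the genome by PiggyBac transposase, which the plasmid does not encode. Short fragments matched to a phage lambda gene on either side of the cassettes are most likely backbone stuffer sequence rather than functional parts.

The inducible unit consists of a tetracycline response element with seven tetO copies fused to a minimal CMV promoter. This drives a single open reading frame for Lmx1a, a T2A peptide and Pitx3, followed by a bGH polyadenylation signal. Both coding sequences match the human proteins most closely in the annotation, although the catalogue entry does not state a species. The T2A causes ribosomal skipping, so the two factors are made as separate polypeptides from one transcript. No Tet transactivator is annotated, so rtTA or tTA must be supplied separately. Downstream, an EF-1α core promoter with an HTLV-1 LTR fragment drives puromycin N-acetyltransferase, followed by a WPRE fragment and an SV40 poly(A) signal, allowing selection of cells that have integrated the transposon.

The associated publication concerns generating dopaminergic induced neuronal cells with midbrain characteristics, consistent with Pitx3's role in mesodiencephalic dopaminergic neurons. The depositor sequence and the repository's sequencing result differ by 14 nt in length but show the same feature set.
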