Addgene plasmid #176484: PiggyBac-TetO-Lmx1a-t2a-Pitx3-puro
Purpose: TetO-Lmx1a-t2a-Pitx3 in a PiggyBac vector with puromycin resistance
Depositing lab: Marius Wernig. Depositing organization: Stanford University. Publication: Efficient generation of dopaminergic induced neuronal cells with midbrain characteristics. Ng YH, Chanda S, Janas JA, Yang N, Kokubu Y, Sudhof TC, Wernig M. Stem Cell Reports. 2021 Jul 13;16(7):1763-1776. doi: 10.1016/j.stemcr.2021.05.017. Epub 2021 Jun 24. PubMed 34171286.
Backbone
  Vector backbone: Piggybac TetO - puromycin
  Backbone size w/o insert (bp): 6585
  Total vector size (bp): 9009
  Vector type: Mammalian Expression
  Selectable markers: Puromycin
Growth in bacteria
  Bacterial resistance: Ampicillin, 100 μg/mL
  Growth temperature: 37°C
  Growth strain: NEB Stable
  Growth instructions: The Wernig lab uses Stbl3 or JM109 for downstream applications.
  Copy number: Unknown
Gene/Insert
  Cloning method: Restriction Enzyme; 5′ cloning site BamHI (unknown if destroyed); 3′ cloning site PacI (unknown if destroyed)
  Sequencing primers: 5′ TGACCTCCATAGAAGACACC; 3′ ggaggggcaaacaacagatg
Terms and licenses: Academic/Nonprofit Terms; Industry Terms: Not Available to Industry
How to cite: PiggyBac-TetO-Lmx1a-t2a-Pitx3-puro was a gift from Marius Wernig (Addgene plasmid # 176484 ; http://n2t.net/addgene:176484 ; RRID:Addgene_176484)
